Addgene plasmid #192167: Lenti-sgKmt2d-sg3
Purpose: (Empty Backbone) Lenti-sgKmt2d-sg3
Depositing lab: Sidi Chen. Depositing organization: Yale University. Publication: CRISPR-GEMM Pooled Mutagenic Screening Identifies KMT2D as a Major Modulator of Immune Checkpoint Blockade. Wang G, Chow RD, Zhu L, Bai Z, Ye L, Zhang F, Renauer PA, Dong MB, Dai X, Zhang X, Du Y, Cheng Y, Niu L, Chu Z, Kim K, Liao C, Clark P, Errami Y, Chen S. Cancer Discov. 2020 Dec;10(12):1912-1933. doi: 10.1158/2159-8290.CD-19-1448. Epub 2020 Sep 4. PubMed 32887696.
Backbone
  Vector backbone: pLKO
  Vector type: Lentiviral
Growth in bacteria
  Bacterial resistance: Ampicillin, 100 μg/mL
  Growth temperature: 37°C
  Growth strain: NEB Stable
  Copy number: High Copy
Gene/Insert
  Gene/Insert name: None
  Mutation: NA
Terms and licenses: Academic/Nonprofit Terms; Industry Terms: Not Available to Industry
How to cite: Lenti-sgKmt2d-sg3 was a gift from Sidi Chen (Addgene plasmid # 192167 ; http://n2t.net/addgene:192167 ; RRID:Addgene_192167)
