[The description below was written by a language model from this plasmid's Addgene catalogue record and pLannotate feature annotations shown in this document.]
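Description:
Lenti-sgKmt2d-sg3 is a third-generation, self-inactivating lentiviral guide RNA vector built on a pLKO-type backbone (about 7.3 kb). It is propagated in E. coli as a high-copy plasmid through a ColE1/pUC origin with ampicillin selection (AmpR), and it also carries an f1 origin and remnants of a lac/lacZα cloning region flanked by T3 and T7 promoters. The viral genome is transcribed in packaging cells from an RSV promoter fused to a truncated HIV-1 5' LTR. This is followed by the Ψ packaging signal with a gag fragment, the RRE for Rev-dependent nuclear export, a cPPT/CTS element that aids nuclear import, and a ΔU3 3' LTR that disables LTR promoter activity after integration. An SV40 poly(A) signal and SV40 origin lie outside the 3' LTR.

The payload has two expression units. A human U6 RNA polymerase III promoter sits upstream of the Streptococcus pyogenes Cas9 gRNA scaffold, with a short unannotated gap between them where a spacer would sit. An EF-1α core promoter drives puromycin N-acetyltransferase for selection of transduced mammalian cells, with a WPRE downstream to enhance transcript expression. No Cas9 coding sequence is annotated, so the nuclease would have to be supplied separately.

The catalogue entry lists the plasmid as an empty backbone with no insert. The name, however, points to a third guide targeting Kmt2d, and the associated study identified KMT2D as a modulator of immune checkpoint blockade response. The record does not state the spacer or confirm the target. The likely use is Kmt2d disruption in Cas9-expressing cells.
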