Features (pLannotate 1.2.2; 28 found; start..end, strand, type, name):
     18..36      +  CDS            small t antigen (fragment): SV40 (simian virus 40) small t antigen
     62..273     +  promoter       EF-1α core promoter: core promoter for human elongation factor EF-1α
    299..898     +  CDS            PuroR (fragment): puromycin N-acetyltransferase; pac from Streptomyces; confers resistance to puromycin
    914..1502    +  misc_feature   WPRE: woodchuck hepatitis virus posttranscriptional regulatory element
   1553..1572    +  misc_feature   cPPT/CTS (fragment): central polypurine tract and central termination sequence of HIV-1
   1574..1807    +  LTR            3' LTR (ΔU3): self-inactivating 3' long terminal repeat (LTR) from HIV-1
   1885..2006    +  polyA_signal   SV40 poly(A) signal: SV40 polyadenylation signal
   2046..2181    +  rep_origin     SV40 ori: SV40 origin of replication
   2202..2220    -  promoter       T7 promoter: promoter for bacteriophage T7 RNA polymerase
   2228..2383    +  CDS            lacZα (fragment): LacZα fragment of β-galactosidase; lacZ fragment
   2388..2816    +  rep_origin     f1 ori (sequence partly withheld): f1 bacteriophage origin of replication; arrow indicates direction of (+) strand synthesis
   2869..2973    +  promoter       AmpR promoter: bla
   2974..3834    +  CDS            AmpR: β-lactamase; bla; confers resistance to ampicillin, carbenicillin, and related antibiotics
   4005..4593    +  rep_origin     ori: high-copy-number ColE1/pMB1/pBR322/pUC origin of replication
   4776..4868    +  CDS            lacI (fragment): lac repressor; lacI; The lac repressor binds to the lac operator to inhibit transcription in E. coli. This inhibition can be relieved by adding lactose or isopropyl-β-D-thiogalactopyranoside (IPTG).
   4881..4902    +  protein_bind   CAP binding site: CAP binding activates transcription in the presence of cAMP. E. coli catabolite activator protein
   4917..4947    +  promoter       lac promoter: promoter for the E. coli lac operon
   4955..4971    +  protein_bind   lac operator: The lac repressor binds to the lac operator to inhibit transcription in E. coli. This inhibition can be relieved by adding lactose or isopropyl-β-D-thiogalactopyranoside (IPTG). lac repressor encoded by lacI
   5016..5034    +  promoter       T3 promoter: promoter for bacteriophage T3 RNA polymerase
   5062..5288    +  promoter       RSV promoter: Rous sarcoma virus enhancer/promoter
   5289..5469    +  LTR            5' LTR (truncated): truncated 5' long terminal repeat (LTR) from HIV-1
   5516..5641    +  misc_feature   HIV-1 Ψ: packaging signal of human immunodeficiency virus type 1
   5625..5988    +  CDS            HIV-1 gag (fragment): gag protein from human immunodeficiency virus 1; gag
   6134..6367    +  misc_feature   RRE: The Rev response element (RRE) of HIV-1 allows for Rev-dependent mRNA export from the nucleus to the cytoplasm.
   6744..6770    +  CDS            Rev (fragment): human immunodeficiency virus 1 (HIV-1) Rev protein; rev; enhances nuclear export of unspliced and incompletely spliced viral mRNAs
   6774..7014    +  promoter       U6 promoter: RNA polymerase III promoter for human U6 snRNA
   7044..7119    +  misc_RNA       gRNA scaffold: guide RNA scaffold for the Streptococcus pyogenes CRISPR/Cas9 system
   7175..7292    +  misc_feature   cPPT/CTS: central polypurine tract and central termination sequence of HIV-1
>Addgene plasmid #192167 | Lenti-sgKmt2d-sg3 | addgene full sequence | sequence record 375229 | Addgene NGS Result
CCCGGGGAATTCGCTAGCTAGGTCTTGAAAGGAGTGGGAATTGGCTCCGGTGCCCGTCAGTGGGCAGAGC
GCACATCGCCCACAGTCCCCGAGAAGTTGGGGGGAGGGGTCGGCAATTGATCCGGTGCCTAGAGAAGGTG
GCGCGGGGTAAACTGGGAAAGTGATGTCGTGTACTGGCTCCGCCTTTTTCCCGAGGGTGGGGGAGAACCG
TATATAAGTGCAGTAGTCGCCGTGAACGTTCTTTTTCGCAACGGGTTTGCCGCCAGAACACAGGACCGGT
TCTAGACGTACGGCCACCATGACCGAGTACAAGCCCACGGTGCGCCTCGCCACCCGCGACGACGTCCCCA
GGGCCGTACGCACCCTCGCCGCCGCGTTCGCCGACTACCCCGCCACGCGCCACACCGTCGATCCGGACCG
CCACATCGAGCGGGTCACCGAGCTGCAAGAACTCTTCCTCACGCGCGTCGGGCTCGACATCGGCAAGGTG
TGGGTCGCGGACGACGGCGCCGCCGTGGCGGTCTGGACCACGCCGGAGAGCGTCGAAGCGGGGGCGGTGT
TCGCCGAGATCGGCCCGCGCATGGCCGAGTTGAGCGGTTCCCGGCTGGCCGCGCAGCAACAGATGGAAGG
CCTCCTGGCGCCGCACCGGCCCAAGGAGCCCGCGTGGTTCCTGGCCACCGTCGGAGTCTCGCCCGACCAC
CAGGGCAAGGGTCTGGGCAGCGCCGTCGTGCTCCCCGGAGTGGAGGCGGCCGAGCGCGCCGGGGTGCCCG
CCTTCCTGGAGACCTCCGCGCCCCGCAACCTCCCCTTCTACGAGCGGCTCGGCTTCACCGTCACCGCCGA
CGTCGAGGTGCCCGAAGGACCGCGCACCTGGTGCATGACCCGCAAGCCCGGTGCCTGAACGCGTTAAGTC
GACAATCAACCTCTGGATTACAAAATTTGTGAAAGATTGACTGGTATTCTTAACTATGTTGCTCCTTTTA
CGCTATGTGGATACGCTGCTTTAATGCCTTTGTATCATGCTATTGCTTCCCGTATGGCTTTCATTTTCTC
CTCCTTGTATAAATCCTGGTTGCTGTCTCTTTATGAGGAGTTGTGGCCCGTTGTCAGGCAACGTGGCGTG
GTGTGCACTGTGTTTGCTGACGCAACCCCCACTGGTTGGGGCATTGCCACCACCTGTCAGCTCCTTTCCG
GGACTTTCGCTTTCCCCCTCCCTATTGCCACGGCGGAACTCATCGCCGCCTGCCTTGCCCGCTGCTGGAC
AGGGGCTCGGCTGTTGGGCACTGACAATTCCGTGGTGTTGTCGGGGAAATCATCGTCCTTTCCTTGGCTG
CTCGCCTGTGTTGCCACCTGGATTCTGCGCGGGACGTCCTTCTGCTACGTCCCTTCGGCCCTCAATCCAG
CGGACCTTCCTTCCCGCGGCCTGCTGCCGGCTCTGCGGCCTCTTCCGCGTCTTCGCCTTCGCCCTCAGAC
GAGTCGGATCTCCCTTTGGGCCGCCTCCCCGCGTCGACTTTAAGACCAATGACTTACAAGGCAGCTGTAG
ATCTTAGCCACTTTTTAAAAGAAAAGGGGGGACTGGAAGGGCTAATTCACTCCCAACGAAGACAAGATCT
GCTTTTTGCTTGTACTGGGTCTCTCTGGTTAGACCAGATCTGAGCCTGGGAGCTCTCTGGCTAACTAGGG
AACCCACTGCTTAAGCCTCAATAAAGCTTGCCTTGAGTGCTTCAAGTAGTGTGTGCCCGTCTGTTGTGTG
ACTCTGGTAACTAGAGATCCCTCAGACCCTTTTAGTCAGTGTGGAAAATCTCTAGCAGTACGTATAGTAG
TTCATGTCATCTTATTATTCAGTATTTATAACTTGCAAAGAAATGAATATCAGAGAGTGAGAGGAACTTG
TTTATTGCAGCTTATAATGGTTACAAATAAAGCAATAGCATCACAAATTTCACAAATAAAGCATTTTTTT
CACTGCATTCTAGTTGTGGTTTGTCCAAACTCATCAATGTATCTTATCATGTCTGGCTCTAGCTATCCCG
CCCCTAACTCCGCCCATCCCGCCCCTAACTCCGCCCAGTTCCGCCCATTCTCCGCCCCATGGCTGACTAA
TTTTTTTTATTTATGCAGAGGCCGAGGCCGCCTCGGCCTCTGAGCTATTCCAGAAGTAGTGAGGAGGCTT
TTTTGGAGGCCTAGGGACGTACCCAATTCGCCCTATAGTGAGTCGTATTACGCGCGCTCACTGGCCGTCG
TTTTACAACGTCGTGACTGGGAAAACCCTGGCGTTACCCAACTTAATCGCCTTGCAGCACATCCCCCTTT
CGCCAGCTGGCGTAATAGCGAAGAGGCCCGCACCGATCGCCCTTCCCAACAGTTGCGCAGCCTGAATGGC
GAATGGG
[124 nt withheld, positions 2388-2511]
C
[91 nt withheld, positions 2513-2603]
A
[49 nt withheld, positions 2605-2653]
CCTTTGACGTTGGAGTCCACGTTCTTT
[37 nt withheld, positions 2681-2717]
ACCCTATCTCGGTCTATTCTTTTGATTTATAAGGGATTTTGCCGATTTCGGCCTATTGGTTAAAAAATGA
GCTGATTTAACAAAAATTTAACGCGAATTTTAACAAAATATTAACGCTTACAATTTAGGTGGCACTTTTC
GGGGAAATGTGCGCGGAACCCCTATTTGTTTATTTTTCTAAATACATTCAAATATGTATCCGCTCATGAG
ACAATAACCCTGATAAATGCTTCAATAATATTGAAAAAGGAAGAGTATGAGTATTCAACATTTCCGTGTC
GCCCTTATTCCCTTTTTTGCGGCATTTTGCCTTCCTGTTTTTGCTCACCCAGAAACGCTGGTGAAAGTAA
AAGATGCTGAAGATCAGTTGGGTGCACGAGTGGGTTACATCGAACTGGATCTCAACAGCGGTAAGATCCT
TGAGAGTTTTCGCCCCGAAGAACGTTTTCCAATGATGAGCACTTTTAAAGTTCTGCTATGTGGCGCGGTA
TTATCCCGTATTGACGCCGGGCAAGAGCAACTCGGTCGCCGCATACACTATTCTCAGAATGACTTGGTTG
AGTACTCACCAGTCACAGAAAAGCATCTTACGGATGGCATGACAGTAAGAGAATTATGCAGTGCTGCCAT
AACCATGAGTGATAACACTGCGGCCAACTTACTTCTGACAACGATCGGAGGACCGAAGGAGCTAACCGCT
TTTTTGCACAACATGGGGGATCATGTAACTCGCCTTGATCGTTGGGAACCGGAGCTGAATGAAGCCATAC
CAAACGACGAGCGTGACACCACGATGCCTGTAGCAATGGCAACAACGTTGCGCAAACTATTAACTGGCGA
ACTACTTACTCTAGCTTCCCGGCAACAATTAATAGACTGGATGGAGGCGGATAAAGTTGCAGGACCACTT
CTGCGCTCGGCCCTTCCGGCTGGCTGGTTTATTGCTGATAAATCTGGAGCCGGTGAGCGTGGGTCTCGCG
GTATCATTGCAGCACTGGGGCCAGATGGTAAGCCCTCCCGTATCGTAGTTATCTACACGACGGGGAGTCA
GGCAACTATGGATGAACGAAATAGACAGATCGCTGAGATAGGTGCCTCACTGATTAAGCATTGGTAACTG
TCAGACCAAGTTTACTCATATATACTTTAGATTGATTTAAAACTTCATTTTTAATTTAAAAGGATCTAGG
TGAAGATCCTTTTTGATAATCTCATGACCAAAATCCCTTAACGTGAGTTTTCGTTCCACTGAGCGTCAGA
CCCCGTAGAAAAGATCAAAGGATCTTCTTGAGATCCTTTTTTTCTGCGCGTAATCTGCTGCTTGCAAACA
AAAAAACCACCGCTACCAGCGGTGGTTTGTTTGCCGGATCAAGAGCTACCAACTCTTTTTCCGAAGGTAA
CTGGCTTCAGCAGAGCGCAGATACCAAATACTGTTCTTCTAGTGTAGCCGTAGTTAGGCCACCACTTCAA
GAACTCTGTAGCACCGCCTACATACCTCGCTCTGCTAATCCTGTTACCAGTGGCTGCTGCCAGTGGCGAT
AAGTCGTGTCTTACCGGGTTGGACTCAAGACGATAGTTACCGGATAAGGCGCAGCGGTCGGGCTGAACGG
GGGGTTCGTGCACACAGCCCAGCTTGGAGCGAACGACCTACACCGAACTGAGATACCTACAGCGTGAGCT
ATGAGAAAGCGCCACGCTTCCCGAAGGGAGAAAGGCGGACAGGTATCCGGTAAGCGGCAGGGTCGGAACA
GGAGAGCGCACGAGGGAGCTTCCAGGGGGAAACGCCTGGTATCTTTATAGTCCTGTCGGGTTTCGCCACC
TCTGACTTGAGCGTCGATTTTTGTGATGCTCGTCAGGGGGGCGGAGCCTATGGAAAAACGCCAGCAACGC
GGCCTTTTTACGGTTCCTGGCCTTTTGCTGGCCTTTTGCTCACATGTTCTTTCCTGCGTTATCCCCTGAT
TCTGTGGATAACCGTATTACCGCCTTTGAGTGAGCTGATACCGCTCGCCGCAGCCGAACGACCGAGCGCA
GCGAGTCAGTGAGCGAGGAAGCGGAAGAGCGCCCAATACGCAAACCGCCTCTCCCCGCGCGTTGGCCGAT
TCATTAATGCAGCTGGCACGACAGGTTTCCCGACTGGAAAGCGGGCAGTGAGCGCAACGCAATTAATGTG
AGTTAGCTCACTCATTAGGCACCCCAGGCTTTACACTTTATGCTTCCGGCTCGTATGTTGTGTGGAATTG
TGAGCGGATAACAATTTCACACAGGAAACAGCTATGACCATGATTACGCCAAGCGCGCAATTAACCCTCA
CTAAAGGGAACAAAAGCTGGAGCTGCAAGCTTAATGTAGTCTTATGCAATACTCTTGTAGTCTTGCAACA
TGGTAACGATGAGTTAGCAACATGCCTTACAAGGAGAGAAAAAGCACCGTGCATGCCGATTGGTGGAAGT
AAGGTGGTACGATCGTGCCTTATTAGGAAGGCAACAGACGGGTCTGACATGGATTGGACGAACCACTGAA
TTGCCGCATTGCAGAGATATTGTATTTAAGTGCCTAGCTCGATACATAAACGGGTCTCTCTGGTTAGACC
AGATCTGAGCCTGGGAGCTCTCTGGCTAACTAGGGAACCCACTGCTTAAGCCTCAATAAAGCTTGCCTTG
AGTGCTTCAAGTAGTGTGTGCCCGTCTGTTGTGTGACTCTGGTAACTAGAGATCCCTCAGACCCTTTTAG
TCAGTGTGGAAAATCTCTAGCAGTGGCGCCCGAACAGGGACTTGAAAGCGAAAGGGAAACCAGAGGAGCT
CTCTCGACGCAGGACTCGGCTTGCTGAAGCGCGCACGGCAAGAGGCGAGGGGCGGCGACTGGTGAGTACG
CCAAAAATTTTGACTAGCGGAGGCTAGAAGGAGAGAGATGGGTGCGAGAGCGTCAGTATTAAGCGGGGGA
GAATTAGATCGCGATGGGAAAAAATTCGGTTAAGGCCAGGGGGAAAGAAAAAATATAAATTAAAACATAT
AGTATGGGCAAGCAGGGAGCTAGAACGATTCGCAGTTAATCCTGGCCTGTTAGAAACATCAGAAGGCTGT
AGACAAATACTGGGACAGCTACAACCATCCCTTCAGACAGGATCAGAAGAACTTAGATCATTATATAATA
CAGTAGCAACCCTCTATTGTGTGCATCAAAGGATAGAGATAAAAGACACCAAGGAAGCTTTAGACAAGAT
AGAGGAAGAGCAAAACAAAAGTAAGACCACCGCACAGCAAGCGGCCGCTGATCTTCAGACCTGGAGGAGG
AGATATGAGGGACAATTGGAGAAGTGAATTATATAAATATAAAGTAGTAAAAATTGAACCATTAGGAGTA
GCACCCACCAAGGCAAAGAGAAGAGTGGTGCAGAGAGAAAAAAGAGCAGTGGGAATAGGAGCTTTGTTCC
TTGGGTTCTTGGGAGCAGCAGGAAGCACTATGGGCGCAGCGTCAATGACGCTGACGGTACAGGCCAGACA
ATTATTGTCTGGTATAGTGCAGCAGCAGAACAATTTGCTGAGGGCTATTGAGGCGCAACAGCATCTGTTG
CAACTCACAGTCTGGGGCATCAAGCAGCTCCAGGCAAGAATCCTGGCTGTGGAAAGATACCTAAAGGATC
AACAGCTCCTGGGGATTTGGGGTTGCTCTGGAAAACTCATTTGCACCACTGCTGTGCCTTGGAATGCTAG
TTGGAGTAATAAATCTCTGGAACAGATTTGGAATCACACGACCTGGATGGAGTGGGACAGAGAAATTAAC
AATTACACAAGCTTAATACACTCCTTAATTGAAGAATCGCAAAACCAGCAAGAAAAGAATGAACAAGAAT
TATTGGAATTAGATAAATGGGCAAGTTTGTGGAATTGGTTTAACATAACAAATTGGCTGTGGTATATAAA
ATTATTCATAATGATAGTAGGAGGCTTGGTAGGTTTAAGAATAGTTTTTGCTGTACTTTCTATAGTGAAT
AGAGTTAGGCAGGGATATTCACCATTATCGTTTCAGACCCACCTCCCAACCCCGAGGGGACCCAGAGAGG
GCCTATTTCCCATGATTCCTTCATATTTGCATATACGATACAAGGCTGTTAGAGAGATAATTAGAATTAA
TTTGACTGTAAACACAAAGATATTAGTACAAAATACGTGACGTAGAAAGTAATAATTTCTTGGGTAGTTT
GCAGTTTTAAAATTATGTTTTAAAATGGACTATCATATGCTTACCGTAACTTGAAAGTATTTCGATTTCT
TGGCTTTATATATCTTGTGGAAAGGACGAAACACCGGTGTGTGAGACATGTGACAAGTTTTAGAGCTAGA
AATAGCAAGTTAAAATAAGGCTAGTCCGTTATCAACTTGAAAAAGTGGCACCGAGTCGGTGCTTTTTTAA
GCTTGGCGTAACTAGATCTTGAGACAAATGGCAGTATTCATCCACAATTTTAAAAGAAAAGGGGGGATTG
GGGGGTACAGTGCAGGGGAAAGAATAGTAGACATAATAGCAACAGACATACAAACTAAAGAATTACAAAA
ACAAATTACAAAAATTCAAAATTTTCGGGTTTATTACAGGGACAGCAGAGATCCACTTTGGCGCCGGCTC
GAGGGGG
